>Addgene plasmid #139733 | pCO601 | addgene full sequence | sequence record 292648 | Addgene NGS Result
CACCTGCAACGCCGGGGCGCGCCCTATGGAGGTCAACATGGTGGAGCACGACACTCTGGTCTACTCCAAA
AATGTCAAAGATACAGTCTCAGAAGATCAAAGGGCTATTGAGACTTTTCAACAAAGGATAATTTCGGGAA
ACCTCCTCGGATTCCATTGCCCAGCTATCTGTCACTTCATCGAAAGGACAGTAGAAAAGGAAGGTGGCTC
CTACAAATGCCATCATTGCGATAAAGGAAAGGCTATCATTCAAGATCTCTCTGCCGACAGTGGTCCCAAA
GATGGACCCCCACCCACGAGGAGCATCGTGGAAAAAGAAGAGGTTCCAACCACGTCTACAAAGCAAGTGG
ATTGATGTGACATCTCCACTGACGTAAGGGATGACGCACAATCCCACTATCCTTCGCAAGACCCTTCCTC
TATATAAGGAAGTTCATTTCATTTGGAGAGGACACGCTACTGTATTTTTACAACAATTACCAACAACAAC
AAACAACAAACAACATTACAATTACTATTTACAATTACAATGAATAGTAGTAAAAACCCTCCATCCACTC
TGTTAGATGTTTTTCTGGATACCGCTAGGAACCTTGATACAGCATCCAGAAATGTCCTGGAGTGCGGAGA
ACACAGGTGGAGTTACAGAGAGTTGGACACAGTGTCATCCGCATTGGCCCAACACCTTCGATACACTGTG
GGTCTTAGCCCCACTGTAGCCGTGATTAGCGAGAATCACCCCTACATACTTGCATTAATGCTCGCCGTAT
GGAAACTCGGCGGAACGTTCGCACCGATAGATGTTCATTCCCCAGCCGAACTTGTTGCTGGAATGTTGAA
TATTGTAAGCCCGTCATGTCTTGTCATTCCTAGCTCTGATGTGACAAATCAGACATTGGCATGCGATCTT
AATATACCGGTTGTTGCATTCCACCCACATCAAAGTACAATTCCCGAACTCAACAAGAAGTATCTCACAG
ATTCTCAGATCAGTCCTGACCTGCCCTTCCCCGACCCTAATCGACCTGCTTTGTACTTATTCACGTCATC
TGCAACGTCTAGGTCCAATTTGAAGTGCGTGCCACTTACACACACATTCATATTGCGAAACTCCTTAAGT
AAACGAGCATGGTGCAAAAGAATGAGGCCAGAGACAGATTTTGATGGTATTAGGGTCCTGGGGTGGGCCC
CCTGGAGCCATGTCCTCGCTCATATGCAGGACATTGGCCCTCTTACATTATTGAATGCCGGGTGCTACGT
ATTTGCCACGACCCCATCTACCTACCCGACGGAGCTGAAGGATGACCGTGATGTTATTAGTTGCGCCGCA
AATGCCGTAATGTACAAAGGTGTTAAATCCTTCGCATGCCTCCCATTCGTGCTTGGGGGACTCAAGGCTT
TATGTGAGTCAGAGCCCAGTGTTAAGGCACAACTGCAAGTGGAGGAACGAGCCCAGCTTTTGAAGTCACT
CCAACACATGAAAATCCTGGAATGCGGGGGGGCAATGCTCGAAGTGAGTGTGGCAAGCTGGGCTATAGAG
AATAGGATTCCTATATCTATTGGGATTGGTATGACAGAGACAGGCGGCGCTCTTTTCGCTGGGCCGGTCC
AAGCAATTCAAACCGGCTTTAGCAGTGAAGATAAATTTATCGAGGACGCAACCTACTTGCTGGTCAAGGA
CGATTACGAGAGCCACGCAGAGGAGGACATAAACGAGGGCGAGTTAGTGGTAAAGTCCAGAATGTTACCT
AGGGGTTATTTGGGCTATAACGACCCCTCTTTCTCTGTTGACGATGCTGGTTGGGTTACTTTCAAAACTG
GAGATCGATATTCAGTCACTCCTGACGGCAAATTCTCCTGGCTTGGTCGAAATACTGATTTCATTCAGAT
GACGAGTGGTGAGACTCTCGATCCCCGTCCGATTGAGTCCCTCCTTTGTGAGTCCAGCCTTATATCACGA
GCCTGTGTCATCGGGGATAAGTTCCTGAACGGACCAGCCACAGCTGTATGCGCTATTATAGAACTCGAAC
CAACGACTGTTGAGAAAGGCCAGGCTCACAGCAGGGATATTGCCCGAATCTTTGCCCCCATCAATCGAGA
TCTTCCTCCCCCGTTACGTATAGCATGGAGTCACGTACTTGTACTTCAGCCAAGCGAGAAAATACCGATG
ACGAAAAAGGGTACAATCTTCCGTAAGAAAATCGAACAGGTTTTCGGTTCCGCTTTAGGAGGCAGTAGCG
GCGACAACTCACAAGCAACCACTGACGCTTCAGTAGTTAGGAGGGATGAGTTGAGCAACACGGTCAAACA
TATCATAAGCAGAGTTTTGGGAGTCTCCGACGATGAACTCCTTTGGACACTGAGCTTTGCTGAGCTTGGC
ATGACGTCCGCTCTTGCTACTAGAATAGCAAATGAATTGAACGAAGTTCTGGTAGGTGTGAACCTCCCCA
TCAATGCATGCTACATTCATGTGGACCTGCCTTCTTTGTCAAATGCCGTGTATGCAAAGTTAGCACACCT
TAAACTCCCGGATAGGACGCCCGAGCCAAGGAAGGCCCCAGTTGAAAATCCCGGTGGAAAGGAAATCGTA
ATAGTAGGTCAGGCTTTTAGGCTTCCGGGGAGTATAAATGATGTCGCTTCTTTGAGGGACGCTTTTTTGG
CTAGACAAGCATCCAGTATTATTACTGAAATACCGCCAGATAGATGGGACCACGCATCATTTTATCCAAA
AGACATACGATTTAATAAAGCAGGGCTCGTCGACATCGCTAACTACGACCACAGTTTTTTCGGATTGACA
GCCACGGAGGCACTGTACCTGTCACCAACGATGCGTTTGGCACTTGAAGTGTCCTTTGAAGCCTTGGAGA
ATGCTAATATACCCGTGTCCCAGTTAAAGGGCTCTCAAACAGCTGTATATGTCGCAACCACCGACGACGG
GTTTGAGACACTGCTGAATGCTGAGGCAGGATATGATGCATACACACGATTCTATGGCACTGGTAGGGCC
GCCTCTACGGCCAGTGGACGAATTAGTTATTTACTCGACGTACACGGCCCTTCAATTACCGTAGACACTG
CTTGTTCAGGCGGTGCTGTTTGCATAGACCAGGCCATAGACTACCTCCAATCCTCTAGCGCAGCTGATAC
CGCCATAATCTGCGCCAGCAACACTCACTGCTGGCCAGGTTCCTTCATGTTTCTGAGTGCTCAAGGTATG
GTAAGTTCCGGGGGGCGATGTGCAACTTTTACGACGGATGCCGACGGCTATGTACCCTCTGAAGGTGCTG
TGGCATTTATCCTCAAAACCCGAGAAGCAGCTATGAGAGATAAAGATACTATCTTGGCAACTATCAAAGC
AACGCAGATTAGTCATAATGGTCGTTCCCAAGGTTTAGTCGCACCAAACGTCAATTCACAAGCTGATTTA
CACAGAAGCTTATTGCAGAAAGCTGGTTTGAGTCCAGCCGACATTCACTTCATCGAAGCTCACGGGACAG
GAACGTCACTCGGTGACCTTAGTGAAATACAAGCAATTAATGATGCCTACACGTCATCTCAGCCTCGAAC
AGCCGGACCCTTAATAGTAAGCGCAAGTAAAACCGTCATTGGTCACACAGAGCCTGCTGGACCGTTGGTA
GGCATGCTCTCAGTTCTCAACTCCTTTAAAGAGGGCGCAGTTCCCGGCTTAGCTCACCTGACAGCAGATA
ACCTCAATCCGGCTTTAGACTGCTCCTCCGTCCCTTTACTTATCCCCTACCAGCCTGTCCACTTGGCAGC
TCCTAAGCCACACAGGGCTGCTGTGATGAGTTATGGCTTCTCCGGCACTCTTGGAGGTATAGTTCTTGAA
GCACCGGATGAGGAAAGGCTTGAGGAAGAACCACCCAACGATAAGCCTATGTTATTTGTTGTTAGCGCCA
AAACTCATACTGCATTGATTGAGTACCTTGGACGATACCTTGAATTTCTGCTCCAGGCCAATCCCCAAGA
CTTCTGCGATATCTGTTACACTAGCTGCGTTGGACGTGAGCATTACAGGTACCGTTTTGCATGTGTGGCA
AACGATATGGAAGATTTAATTGGCCAACTTCAGAAGAGGCTTGGGTCTAAGGTTCCACCTAAACCGTCCT
ATAAAAGAGGAGCCCTCGCTTTTGCTTTCAGTGGACAAGGGACCCAGTTTCGTGGAATGGCAACAGAATT
GGCTAAGGCATATAGTGGTTTTCGTAAGATAGTCAGTGATCTTGCTAAAAGAGCATCAGAACTGTCCGGC
CATGCAATCGACAGGTTTCTGCTTGCATATGACATTGGGGCTGAGAATGTTGCACCGGATAGTGAAGCTG
ATCAAATCTGCATATTCGTTTACCAATGTAGTGTTCTCAGATGGCTCCAAACAATGGGGATTCGTCCGTC
AGCCGTGATCGGTCACAGCCTCGGTGAGATTAGCGCATCCGTAGCTGCTGGAGCATTGTCCTTGGACTCT
GCCCTTGACCTCGTAATAAGTAGAGCCAGGTTACTGAGGTCATCTACGAATGCCCCAGCTGGCATGGCAG
CTATGTCTGCATCCCAGGATGAAGTAGTCGAACTCATAGGAAAGCTCGATTTAGATAAAGCTAATAGCCT
CAGCGTGTCCGTAATAAACGGCCCCCAGAACACCGTTGTTTCAGGATCTTCTGCAGCAATAGAAAGTATC
GTTGCTCTCGCAAAGGGACGAAAAATCAAGGCCAGCGCACTCAACATTAACCAGGCATTCCATAGTCCTT
ACGTCGATTCTGCAGTACCCGGCTTACGAGCTTGGAGTGAGAAACATATATCATCAGCTCGACCATTGCA
AATCCCTTTGTACTCTACCCTCTTGGGCGCTCAAGTTTCTGAGGGTCAAATGTTAAATCCCGATCACTGG
GTAGACCATGCTAGGAAACCCGTTCAGTTCGCACAAGCAGCCACTATAATGAAGGAATCTTTCACCGGAG
TAATAATCGATATTGGACCTCAAGTTGTAGCATGGTCCCTGCTCTTAAGCAATGGTCTTACTTCCGTGAC
CGCACTCGCCGCAAAGCGTGGCCGTTCACAGCAAGTGGCCTTCCTCTCCGCCTTAGCTGATCTTTATCAG
GACTACGGCGTCGTACCAGACTTTGTTGGACTGTACGCACAACAGGAGGACGCTTCCAGACTGAAAAAGA
CCGATATCTTAACTTACCCCTTTCAGAGGGTTCGACGTTACCCTTCCTTTATACCCTCTAGAAGGGCACC
CACCCACGCTCATGTCCAAGACGAGGAAACTCTGTCATCAGGATCATCAACTCCAACCTTAGAAAATACT
GACCTGGACAGTGGGAAGGAATCTCTGATGGGACCAACAAGAGGGCTTTTGCGAGTCGATGATCTTAGGG
ACTCAATAGTCAGTTCAGTCAAAGATGTCCTGGAATTGAAGAGTAACGAAGATCTGGACCTCAGCGAGTC
CCTTAATGCTCTTGGCATGGACTCTATAATGTTCGCTCAATTACGAAAAAGGATAGGGGAGGGCCTCGGC
CTGTCCGTTCCAATGGTTTTTCTCAGCGATGCCTTCAGTATTGGAGAAATGGTCAGTAACCTCGTGGAAC
AGGCCGAAGCTTCCGAGGACAATTGAGCTTCTCTAGCTAGAGTCGATCGACAAGCTCGAGTTTCTCCATA
ATAATGTGTGAGTAGTTCCCAGATAAGGGAATTAGGGTTCCTATAGGGTTTCGCTCATGTGTTGAGCATA
TAAGAAACCCTTAGTATGTATTTGTATTTGTAAAATACTTCTATCAATAAAATTTCTAATTCCTAAAACC
AAAATCCAGTACTAAAATCCAGATCGCTGTTAGAGCTCTCCCACTAGCAGGTGATGAAAAGCCTTAGGGT
CAGGTGGCACTTTTCGGGGAAATGTGCGATGAACCCCTATTTGTTTATTTTTCTAAATACATTCAAATAT
GTATCCGCTAATGAGACAATAACCCTGATAAATGCTTCAATTATATTGAAAAAGGAAGAGTATGAGTATC
CAACATTTCCGTGTCGCCCTTATTCCCTTTTTTGCGGCCTTCTGCCTTCCTGTTTTTGCTCACCCAGAAA
CGCTGGTGAAAGTAAAAGATGCTGAAGATCAGTTGGGTGCCCGAGTGGGTTACATTGAACTGGATCTCAA
CAGCGGCAAAATCTTAGAGAGTTTTCGCCCCGAAGAACGCTTCCCAATGATGAGCACTTTCAAAGTTCTG
CTATGTGGCGCGGTGTTATCCCGTATTGATGCTGGGCAAGAGCAACTCGGTCGCCGCATACACTATTCTC
AGAATGACTTGGTTGAGTATTCACCAGTCACAGAAAAGCATCTTACGGATGGCATGACAGTAAGAGAATT
ATGTAGTGCTGCCATAACCATGAGTGATAACACTGCGGCCAACTTACTTCTGACAACGATTGGAGGACCG
AAGGAGCTAACCGCTTTTTTGCACAACATGGGGGATCATGTAACTCGCCTTGATCGTTGGGAACCGGAGC
TGAATGAAGCCATACCAAACGACGAGCGTGACACCACGATGCCTGTAGCAATGGCAACAACTCTCCGCAA
ACTATTAACTGGCGAACTACTTACTCTTGCTTCACGCCAGCAACTCATTGACTGGATGGAGGCGGACAAA
GTTGCAGGACCACTTCTGCGCTCGGCACTTCCGGCTGGCTGGTTTATTGCTGATAAATCTGGAGCCGGTG
AGCGTGGCTCTCGCGGTATCATTGCAGCACTGGGGCCAGATGGTAAGCCCTCCCGTATCGTAGTTATCTA
CACGACGGGGAGTCAGGCAACTATGGATGAACGAAATAGACAGATCGCTGAGATAGGTGCCTCACTGATT
AAGCATTGGTAACTGTCAGACGAAGGGAAATAAATAGTAGCCCGCCTGATGTGCGGGCTTTTTTTTGGTG
GTGGTTACCAGTGTCGCTTAGCTACCGTAGGTCCTCTTAGGCGGTCCGATTAGCGACATAGTCATCAATG
CCTTGACGGCAAAATCCCTTAACGTGAGTTTTCGTTCCACTGAGCGTCAGACCCCGTAGAAAAGATCAAA
GGATCTTCTTGAGATCCTTTTTTTCTGCGCGTAATCTGCTGCTTGCAAACAAAAAAACCACCGCTACCAG
CGGTGGTTTGTTTGCCGGATCAAGAGCTACTAACTCTTTTTCCGAAGGTAACTGGCTTCAGCAGAGCGCA
GATACCAAATACTGTTCTTCTAGTGTAGCCGTAGTTAGGCCACCACTTCAAGAACTCTGTAGCACCGCCT
ACATACCTCGCTCTGCTAATCCTGTTACCAGTGGCTGCTGCCAGTGGCGATAAGTCGTGTCTTACCGGGT
TGGACTCAAGACGATAGTTACCGGATAAGGCGCAGCGGTCGGGCTGAACGGGGGGTTCGTGCTCACAGCC
CAGCTTGGAGCGAACGACCTACACCGAACTGAGATACCTACAGCGTGAGCTATGAGAAAGCGCCACGCTT
CCCGAAGGGAGAAAGGCGGACAGGTATCCGGTAAGCGGCAGGGTCGGAACAGGAGAGCGCACGAGGGAGC
TTCCAGGGGGAAACGCCTGGTATCTTTATAGTCCTGTCGGGTTTCGCCACCTCTGACTTGAGCGTCGATT
TTTGTGATGCTCGTCAGGGGGGCGGAGCCTATGGAAAAACGCCAGCAACGCGGCCTTTTTACGGTTCCTG
GCCTTTTGCTGGCCTTTTGCTCACATGTTCTTTCCTGCGTTATCCCCTGATTCTGTGGATAACCGTATTA
CCGCCTTTGAGTGAGCTGATACCGCTCGCCGCAGCCGAACGACCGAGCGCAGCGAGTCAGTGAGCGAGGA
AGCGGAAGAGCGCC
Features (pLannotate 1.2.2; 7 found; start..end, strand, type, name):
    109..454     +  promoter       CaMV 35S promoter: strong constitutive promoter from cauliflower mosaic virus
    406..452     +  promoter       minimal CaMV 35S promoter: minimal 35S promoter from cauliflower mosaic virus
    473..528     +  misc_feature   TMV Ω: translational enhancer from the tobacco mosaic virus 5'-leader sequence (Gallie et al., 1988)
   5661..5835    +  polyA_signal   CaMV poly(A) signal: cauliflower mosaic virus polyadenylation signal
   5911..6011    +  promoter       AmpR promoter: bla
   6012..6872    +  CDS            AmpR: β-lactamase; bla; confers resistance to ampicillin, carbenicillin, and related antibiotics
   7079..7667    +  rep_origin     ori: high-copy-number ColE1/pMB1/pBR322/pUC origin of replication
