[The description below was written by a language model from this plasmid's Addgene catalogue record and pLannotate feature annotations shown in this document.]
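Description:
pCO601 is a plant expression module plasmid built on the pMOD_C' backbone. It carries one component of the fungal bioluminescence pathway: hispidin synthase (Hisps) from the luminous mushroom Neonothopanus nambi. The plasmid is maintained in E. coli at high copy through a ColE1/pUC-type origin of replication. Selection is with ampicillin, conferred by a β-lactamase gene under its native bla promoter. The sequenced record is about 7.9 kb.

The payload is a single plant transcription unit. A cauliflower mosaic virus 35S promoter provides strong constitutive expression and is followed by the tobacco mosaic virus Ω leader, a 5' untranslated sequence that enhances translation. A CaMV polyadenylation signal (the 35S terminator) closes the cassette. The feature table does not annotate the roughly 5 kb between the Ω leader and the terminator. From the insert name, this region presumably holds the NnHisps coding sequence, which the record says was synthesized. The insert was placed using BsaI sites that were destroyed during cloning, consistent with Golden Gate-style assembly. No tags or reporters are annotated.

As a "module" plasmid, pCO601 is an intermediate building block rather than a finished delivery vector. No T-DNA borders or plant selection marker appear in the feature table. Its expression unit is meant to be combined with other modules encoding the remaining pathway enzymes. In the fungal pathway, hispidin synthase converts caffeic acid to hispidin, the precursor of the fungal luciferin. The combined pathway yields auto-luminescent, luciferase-based reporters in plants that need no externally supplied substrate.
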