Addgene plasmid #139733: pCO601
Purpose: Module plasmid, individual component of Fungal Bioluminescent Pathway, Hisps
Depositing lab: Daniel Voytas. Depositing organization: University of Minnesota. Publication: Building customizable auto-luminescent luciferase-based reporters in plants. Khakhar A, Starker CG, Chamness JC, Lee N, Stokke S, Wang C, Swanson R, Rizvi F, Imaizumi T, Voytas DF. Elife. 2020 Mar 25;9. pii: 52786. doi: 10.7554/eLife.52786. PubMed 32209230.
Backbone
  Vector backbone: pMOD_C'
  Vector type: Plant Expression, Luciferase
Growth in bacteria
  Bacterial resistance: Ampicillin, 100 μg/mL
  Growth temperature: 37°C
  Growth strain: DH5alpha
  Copy number: High Copy
Gene/Insert
  Gene/Insert name: pMOD_C'_p35S:NnHisps:t35S
  Species: Neonothopanus nambi
  Promoter: 35S
  Cloning method: Restriction Enzyme; 5′ cloning site BsaI (destroyed during cloning); 3′ cloning site BsaI (destroyed during cloning)
Resource information
  A portion of this plasmid was derived from a plasmid made by: synthesized
Terms and licenses: Academic/Nonprofit Terms; Industry Terms: Not Available to Industry
How to cite: pCO601 was a gift from Daniel Voytas (Addgene plasmid # 139733 ; http://n2t.net/addgene:139733 ; RRID:Addgene_139733)
